Addgene plasmid #90902: SRSF2 A9.3 gRNA
Purpose: 3rd generation lentiviral gRNA plasmid targeting human SRSF2
Depositing lab: Iain Cheeseman. Depositing organization: Whitehead Institute for Biomedical Research. Publication: Large-Scale Analysis of CRISPR/Cas9 Cell-Cycle Knockouts Reveals the Diversity of p53-Dependent Responses to Cell-Cycle Defects. McKinley KL, Cheeseman IM. Dev Cell. 2017 Feb 27;40(4):405-420.e2. doi: 10.1016/j.devcel.2017.01.012. Epub 2017 Feb 16. PubMed 28216383.
Backbone
  Vector backbone: pLenti-sgRNA
  Backbone manufacturer: Eric Lander & David Sabatini labs (Addgene plasmid #71409)
  Backbone size w/o insert (bp): 9151
  Vector type: Lentiviral, CRISPR
  Selectable markers: Puromycin
Growth in bacteria
  Bacterial resistance: Ampicillin, 100 μg/mL
  Growth temperature: 37°C
  Growth strain: NEB Stable
  Copy number: Unknown
Gene/Insert
  Gene/Insert name: SRSF2 (Guide Designation A9.3) (alt name: pKMKO series)
  gRNA/shRNA sequence: CACCgCATGGCGGCCTCGGCGTCTT
  Species: H. sapiens (human)
  Promoter: U6
  Cloning method: Restriction Enzyme; 5′ cloning site BsmBI (destroyed during cloning); 3′ cloning site BsmBI (destroyed during cloning)
  Sequencing primers: 5′ hU6-F (5'-GAGGGCCTATTTCCCATGATT-3'); 3′ EF1a-R (5'-CACGGCGACTACTGCACTTA-3')
Terms and licenses: Academic/Nonprofit Terms; Industry Terms: Not Available to Industry
Depositor comments: Please note that gRNA target sequence listed is not strictly the 20nt spacer sequence, but also contains the 5' BsmBI overhang. For more information about knockout human cell lines generated using this plasmid, please see http://cellcycleknockouts.wi.mit.edu/ .
How to cite: SRSF2 A9.3 gRNA was a gift from Iain Cheeseman (Addgene plasmid # 90902 ; http://n2t.net/addgene:90902 ; RRID:Addgene_90902)
