[The description below was written by a language model from this plasmid's Addgene catalogue record and pLannotate feature annotations shown in this document.]
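Description:
SRSF2 A9.3 gRNA is a third-generation lentiviral CRISPR plasmid built on the pLenti-sgRNA backbone that expresses a single guide RNA against human SRSF2 (guide designation A9.3, part of the pKMKO series). The guide oligonucleotide was inserted between two BsmBI sites that were destroyed during cloning. This places the spacer directly downstream of the human U6 RNA polymerase III promoter and upstream of the Streptococcus pyogenes sgRNA scaffold, which is annotated as a tracrRNA fragment. The plasmid carries no Cas9, so the nuclease must be supplied separately, for example by the target cell line.

The viral cassette has the usual third-generation, self-inactivating layout. An RSV promoter drives a truncated HIV-1 5' LTR, making genomic RNA production Tat-independent. This is followed by the Ψ packaging signal with a partial gag region, the RRE for Rev-dependent nuclear export, and a cPPT/CTS. A ΔU3 3' LTR silences LTR promoter activity after integration. Downstream of the sgRNA unit, an EF-1α core promoter drives puromycin N-acetyltransferase for selection of transduced mammalian cells, and a WPRE enhances transcript expression. An SV40 poly(A) signal and SV40 origin lie outside the 3' LTR.

In E. coli the plasmid replicates from a high-copy ColE1/pUC-type origin and is selected with ampicillin through bla; an f1 origin and lac/T3/T7 backbone remnants are also annotated. The sequenced record is 7,302 nt, shorter than the 9,151 bp catalogue figure for the backbone without insert. The construct was made for a large-scale analysis of CRISPR/Cas9 knockouts of cell-cycle genes in human cells.
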