Features (pLannotate 1.2.2; 28 found; start..end, strand, type, name):
      1..37      +  rep_origin     RSF ori (fragment): Plasmids containing the RSF 1030 origin of replication can be propagated in E. coli cells that contain additional plasmids with compatible origins.
     39..131     +  CDS            lacI (fragment): lac repressor; lacI; The lac repressor binds to the lac operator to inhibit transcription in E. coli. This inhibition can be relieved by adding lactose or isopropyl-β-D-thiogalactopyranoside (IPTG).
    144..165     +  protein_bind   CAP binding site: CAP binding activates transcription in the presence of cAMP. E. coli catabolite activator protein
    180..210     +  promoter       lac promoter: promoter for the E. coli lac operon
    218..234     +  protein_bind   lac operator: The lac repressor binds to the lac operator to inhibit transcription in E. coli. This inhibition can be relieved by adding lactose or isopropyl-β-D-thiogalactopyranoside (IPTG). lac repressor encoded by lacI
    279..297     +  promoter       T3 promoter: promoter for bacteriophage T3 RNA polymerase
    325..551     +  promoter       RSV promoter: Rous sarcoma virus enhancer/promoter
    552..732     +  LTR            5' LTR (truncated): truncated 5' long terminal repeat (LTR) from HIV-1
    779..904     +  misc_feature   HIV-1 Ψ: packaging signal of human immunodeficiency virus type 1
    888..1251    +  CDS            HIV-1 gag (fragment): gag protein from human immunodeficiency virus 1; gag
   1397..1630    +  misc_feature   RRE: The Rev response element (RRE) of HIV-1 allows for Rev-dependent mRNA export from the nucleus to the cytoplasm.
   2007..2033    +  CDS            Rev (fragment): human immunodeficiency virus 1 (HIV-1) Rev protein; rev; enhances nuclear export of unspliced and incompletely spliced viral mRNAs
   2037..2277    +  promoter       U6 promoter: RNA polymerase III promoter for human U6 snRNA
   2325..2392    +  misc_RNA       tracrRNA (fragment): trans-activating CRISPR RNA for the Streptococcus pyogenes CRISPR/Cas9 system
   2441..2558    +  misc_feature   cPPT/CTS: central polypurine tract and central termination sequence of HIV-1
   2627..2838    +  promoter       EF-1α core promoter: core promoter for human elongation factor EF-1α
   2864..3463    +  CDS            PuroR (fragment): puromycin N-acetyltransferase; pac from Streptomyces; confers resistance to puromycin
   3479..4067    +  misc_feature   WPRE: woodchuck hepatitis virus posttranscriptional regulatory element
   4118..4137    +  misc_feature   cPPT/CTS (fragment): central polypurine tract and central termination sequence of HIV-1
   4139..4372    +  LTR            3' LTR (ΔU3): self-inactivating 3' long terminal repeat (LTR) from HIV-1
   4450..4571    +  polyA_signal   SV40 poly(A) signal: SV40 polyadenylation signal
   4611..4746    +  rep_origin     SV40 ori: SV40 origin of replication
   4767..4785    -  promoter       T7 promoter: promoter for bacteriophage T7 RNA polymerase
   4793..4948    +  CDS            lacZα (fragment): LacZα fragment of β-galactosidase; lacZ fragment
   4953..5381    +  rep_origin     f1 ori (sequence partly withheld): f1 bacteriophage origin of replication; arrow indicates direction of (+) strand synthesis
   5434..5538    +  promoter       AmpR promoter: bla
   5539..6399    +  CDS            AmpR: β-lactamase; bla; confers resistance to ampicillin, carbenicillin, and related antibiotics
   6570..7158    +  rep_origin     ori: high-copy-number ColE1/pMB1/pBR322/pUC origin of replication
>Addgene plasmid #90902 | SRSF2 A9.3 gRNA | addgene full sequence | sequence record 183162 | Addgene NGS Result
ACCGAGCGCAGCGAGTCAGTGAGCGAGGAAGCGGAAGAGCGCCCAATACGCAAACCGCCTCTCCCCGCGC
GTTGGCCGATTCATTAATGCAGCTGGCACGACAGGTTTCCCGACTGGAAAGCGGGCAGTGAGCGCAACGC
AATTAATGTGAGTTAGCTCACTCATTAGGCACCCCAGGCTTTACACTTTATGCTTCCGGCTCGTATGTTG
TGTGGAATTGTGAGCGGATAACAATTTCACACAGGAAACAGCTATGACCATGATTACGCCAAGCGCGCAA
TTAACCCTCACTAAAGGGAACAAAAGCTGGAGCTGCAAGCTTAATGTAGTCTTATGCAATACTCTTGTAG
TCTTGCAACATGGTAACGATGAGTTAGCAACATGCCTTACAAGGAGAGAAAAAGCACCGTGCATGCCGAT
TGGTGGAAGTAAGGTGGTACGATCGTGCCTTATTAGGAAGGCAACAGACGGGTCTGACATGGATTGGACG
AACCACTGAATTGCCGCATTGCAGAGATATTGTATTTAAGTGCCTAGCTCGATACATAAACGGGTCTCTC
TGGTTAGACCAGATCTGAGCCTGGGAGCTCTCTGGCTAACTAGGGAACCCACTGCTTAAGCCTCAATAAA
GCTTGCCTTGAGTGCTTCAAGTAGTGTGTGCCCGTCTGTTGTGTGACTCTGGTAACTAGAGATCCCTCAG
ACCCTTTTAGTCAGTGTGGAAAATCTCTAGCAGTGGCGCCCGAACAGGGACTTGAAAGCGAAAGGGAAAC
CAGAGGAGCTCTCTCGACGCAGGACTCGGCTTGCTGAAGCGCGCACGGCAAGAGGCGAGGGGCGGCGACT
GGTGAGTACGCCAAAAATTTTGACTAGCGGAGGCTAGAAGGAGAGAGATGGGTGCGAGAGCGTCAGTATT
AAGCGGGGGAGAATTAGATCGCGATGGGAAAAAATTCGGTTAAGGCCAGGGGGAAAGAAAAAATATAAAT
TAAAACATATAGTATGGGCAAGCAGGGAGCTAGAACGATTCGCAGTTAATCCTGGCCTGTTAGAAACATC
AGAAGGCTGTAGACAAATACTGGGACAGCTACAACCATCCCTTCAGACAGGATCAGAAGAACTTAGATCA
TTATATAATACAGTAGCAACCCTCTATTGTGTGCATCAAAGGATAGAGATAAAAGACACCAAGGAAGCTT
TAGACAAGATAGAGGAAGAGCAAAACAAAAGTAAGACCACCGCACAGCAAGCGGCCGCTGATCTTCAGAC
CTGGAGGAGGAGATATGAGGGACAATTGGAGAAGTGAATTATATAAATATAAAGTAGTAAAAATTGAACC
ATTAGGAGTAGCACCCACCAAGGCAAAGAGAAGAGTGGTGCAGAGAGAAAAAAGAGCAGTGGGAATAGGA
GCTTTGTTCCTTGGGTTCTTGGGAGCAGCAGGAAGCACTATGGGCGCAGCGTCAATGACGCTGACGGTAC
AGGCCAGACAATTATTGTCTGGTATAGTGCAGCAGCAGAACAATTTGCTGAGGGCTATTGAGGCGCAACA
GCATCTGTTGCAACTCACAGTCTGGGGCATCAAGCAGCTCCAGGCAAGAATCCTGGCTGTGGAAAGATAC
CTAAAGGATCAACAGCTCCTGGGGATTTGGGGTTGCTCTGGAAAACTCATTTGCACCACTGCTGTGCCTT
GGAATGCTAGTTGGAGTAATAAATCTCTGGAACAGATTTGGAATCACACGACCTGGATGGAGTGGGACAG
AGAAATTAACAATTACACAAGCTTAATACACTCCTTAATTGAAGAATCGCAAAACCAGCAAGAAAAGAAT
GAACAAGAATTATTGGAATTAGATAAATGGGCAAGTTTGTGGAATTGGTTTAACATAACAAATTGGCTGT
GGTATATAAAATTATTCATAATGATAGTAGGAGGCTTGGTAGGTTTAAGAATAGTTTTTGCTGTACTTTC
TATAGTGAATAGAGTTAGGCAGGGATATTCACCATTATCGTTTCAGACCCACCTCCCAACCCCGAGGGGA
CCCAGAGAGGGCCTATTTCCCATGATTCCTTCATATTTGCATATACGATACAAGGCTGTTAGAGAGATAA
TTAGAATTAATTTGACTGTAAACACAAAGATATTAGTACAAAATACGTGACGTAGAAAGTAATAATTTCT
TGGGTAGTTTGCAGTTTTAAAATTATGTTTTAAAATGGACTATCATATGCTTACCGTAACTTGAAAGTAT
TTCGATTTCTTGGCTTTATATATCTTGTGGAAAGGACGAAACACCGCATGGCGGCCTCGGCGTCTTGTTT
AAGAGCTATGCTGGAAACAGCATAGCAAGTTTAAATAAGGCTAGTCCGTTATCAACTTGAAAAAGTGGCA
CCGAGTCGGTGCTTTTTTTGAATTCTAGATCTTGAGACAAATGGCAGTATTCATCCACAATTTTAAAAGA
AAAGGGGGGATTGGGGGGTACAGTGCAGGGGAAAGAATAGTAGACATAATAGCAACAGACATACAAACTA
AAGAATTACAAAAACAAATTACAAAAATTCAAAATTTTCGGGTTTATTACAGGGACAGCAGAGATCCACT
TTGGCGCCGGCTCGAGTGGCTCCGGTGCCCGTCAGTGGGCAGAGCGCACATCGCCCACAGTCCCCGAGAA
GTTGGGGGGAGGGGTCGGCAATTGAACCGGTGCCTAGAGAAGGTGGCGCGGGGTAAACTGGGAAAGTGAT
GTCGTGTACTGGCTCCGCCTTTTTCCCGAGGGTGGGGGAGAACCGTATATAAGTGCAGTAGTCGCCGTGA
ACGTTCTTTTTCGCAACGGGTTTGCCGCCAGAACACAGGTGTCGTGACGCGGGATCCGCCACCATGACCG
AGTACAAGCCCACGGTGCGCCTCGCCACCCGCGACGACGTCCCCAGGGCCGTACGCACCCTCGCCGCCGC
GTTCGCCGACTACCCCGCCACGCGCCACACCGTCGATCCGGACCGCCACATCGAGCGGGTCACCGAGCTG
CAAGAACTCTTCCTCACGCGCGTCGGGCTCGACATCGGCAAGGTGTGGGTCGCGGACGACGGCGCCGCGG
TGGCGGTCTGGACCACGCCGGAGAGCGTCGAAGCGGGGGCGGTGTTCGCCGAGATCGGCCCGCGCATGGC
CGAGTTGAGCGGTTCCCGGCTGGCCGCGCAGCAACAGATGGAAGGCCTCCTGGCGCCGCACCGGCCCAAG
GAGCCCGCGTGGTTCCTGGCCACCGTCGGAGTCTCGCCCGACCACCAGGGCAAGGGTCTGGGCAGCGCCG
TCGTGCTCCCCGGAGTGGAGGCGGCCGAGCGCGCCGGGGTGCCCGCCTTCCTGGAGACCTCCGCGCCCCG
CAACCTCCCCTTCTACGAGCGGCTCGGCTTCACCGTCACCGCCGACGTCGAGGTGCCCGAAGGACCGCGC
ACCTGGTGCATGACCCGCAAGCCCGGTGCCTGAACGCGTTAAGTCGACAATCAACCTCTGGATTACAAAA
TTTGTGAAAGATTGACTGGTATTCTTAACTATGTTGCTCCTTTTACGCTATGTGGATACGCTGCTTTAAT
GCCTTTGTATCATGCTATTGCTTCCCGTATGGCTTTCATTTTCTCCTCCTTGTATAAATCCTGGTTGCTG
TCTCTTTATGAGGAGTTGTGGCCCGTTGTCAGGCAACGTGGCGTGGTGTGCACTGTGTTTGCTGACGCAA
CCCCCACTGGTTGGGGCATTGCCACCACCTGTCAGCTCCTTTCCGGGACTTTCGCTTTCCCCCTCCCTAT
TGCCACGGCGGAACTCATCGCCGCCTGCCTTGCCCGCTGCTGGACAGGGGCTCGGCTGTTGGGCACTGAC
AATTCCGTGGTGTTGTCGGGGAAATCATCGTCCTTTCCTTGGCTGCTCGCCTGTGTTGCCACCTGGATTC
TGCGCGGGACGTCCTTCTGCTACGTCCCTTCGGCCCTCAATCCAGCGGACCTTCCTTCCCGCGGCCTGCT
GCCGGCTCTGCGGCCTCTTCCGCGTCTTCGCCTTCGCCCTCAGACGAGTCGGATCTCCCTTTGGGCCGCC
TCCCCGCGTCGACTTTAAGACCAATGACTTACAAGGCAGCTGTAGATCTTAGCCACTTTTTAAAAGAAAA
GGGGGGACTGGAAGGGCTAATTCACTCCCAACGAAGACAAGATCTGCTTTTTGCTTGTACTGGGTCTCTC
TGGTTAGACCAGATCTGAGCCTGGGAGCTCTCTGGCTAACTAGGGAACCCACTGCTTAAGCCTCAATAAA
GCTTGCCTTGAGTGCTTCAAGTAGTGTGTGCCCGTCTGTTGTGTGACTCTGGTAACTAGAGATCCCTCAG
ACCCTTTTAGTCAGTGTGGAAAATCTCTAGCAGTACGTATAGTAGTTCATGTCATCTTATTATTCAGTAT
TTATAACTTGCAAAGAAATGAATATCAGAGAGTGAGAGGAACTTGTTTATTGCAGCTTATAATGGTTACA
AATAAAGCAATAGCATCACAAATTTCACAAATAAAGCATTTTTTTCACTGCATTCTAGTTGTGGTTTGTC
CAAACTCATCAATGTATCTTATCATGTCTGGCTCTAGCTATCCCGCCCCTAACTCCGCCCATCCCGCCCC
TAACTCCGCCCAGTTCCGCCCATTCTCCGCCCCATGGCTGACTAATTTTTTTTATTTATGCAGAGGCCGA
GGCCGCCTCGGCCTCTGAGCTATTCCAGAAGTAGTGAGGAGGCTTTTTTGGAGGCCTAGGGACGTACCCA
ATTCGCCCTATAGTGAGTCGTATTACGCGCGCTCACTGGCCGTCGTTTTACAACGTCGTGACTGGGAAAA
CCCTGGCGTTACCCAACTTAATCGCCTTGCAGCACATCCCCCTTTCGCCAGCTGGCGTAATAGCGAAGAG
GCCCGCACCGATCGCCCTTCCCAACAGTTGCGCAGCCTGAATGGCGAATGGG
[124 nt withheld, positions 4953-5076]
C
[91 nt withheld, positions 5078-5168]
A
[49 nt withheld, positions 5170-5218]
CCTTTGACGTTGGAGTCCACGTTCTTT
[37 nt withheld, positions 5246-5282]
ACCCTATCTCGGTCTATTCTTTTGATTTATAAGGGATTTTGCCGATTTCGGCCTATTGGTTAAAAAATGA
GCTGATTTAACAAAAATTTAACGCGAATTTTAACAAAATATTAACGCTTACAATTTAGGTGGCACTTTTC
GGGGAAATGTGCGCGGAACCCCTATTTGTTTATTTTTCTAAATACATTCAAATATGTATCCGCTCATGAG
ACAATAACCCTGATAAATGCTTCAATAATATTGAAAAAGGAAGAGTATGAGTATTCAACATTTCCGTGTC
GCCCTTATTCCCTTTTTTGCGGCATTTTGCCTTCCTGTTTTTGCTCACCCAGAAACGCTGGTGAAAGTAA
AAGATGCTGAAGATCAGTTGGGTGCACGAGTGGGTTACATCGAACTGGATCTCAACAGCGGTAAGATCCT
TGAGAGTTTTCGCCCCGAAGAACGTTTTCCAATGATGAGCACTTTTAAAGTTCTGCTATGTGGCGCGGTA
TTATCCCGTATTGACGCCGGGCAAGAGCAACTCGGTCGCCGCATACACTATTCTCAGAATGACTTGGTTG
AGTACTCACCAGTCACAGAAAAGCATCTTACGGATGGCATGACAGTAAGAGAATTATGCAGTGCTGCCAT
AACCATGAGTGATAACACTGCGGCCAACTTACTTCTGACAACGATCGGAGGACCGAAGGAGCTAACCGCT
TTTTTGCACAACATGGGGGATCATGTAACTCGCCTTGATCGTTGGGAACCGGAGCTGAATGAAGCCATAC
CAAACGACGAGCGTGACACCACGATGCCTGTAGCAATGGCAACAACGTTGCGCAAACTATTAACTGGCGA
ACTACTTACTCTAGCTTCCCGGCAACAATTAATAGACTGGATGGAGGCGGATAAAGTTGCAGGACCACTT
CTGCGCTCGGCCCTTCCGGCTGGCTGGTTTATTGCTGATAAATCTGGAGCCGGTGAGCGTGGGTCTCGCG
GTATCATTGCAGCACTGGGGCCAGATGGTAAGCCCTCCCGTATCGTAGTTATCTACACGACGGGGAGTCA
GGCAACTATGGATGAACGAAATAGACAGATCGCTGAGATAGGTGCCTCACTGATTAAGCATTGGTAACTG
TCAGACCAAGTTTACTCATATATACTTTAGATTGATTTAAAACTTCATTTTTAATTTAAAAGGATCTAGG
TGAAGATCCTTTTTGATAATCTCATGACCAAAATCCCTTAACGTGAGTTTTCGTTCCACTGAGCGTCAGA
CCCCGTAGAAAAGATCAAAGGATCTTCTTGAGATCCTTTTTTTCTGCGCGTAATCTGCTGCTTGCAAACA
AAAAAACCACCGCTACCAGCGGTGGTTTGTTTGCCGGATCAAGAGCTACCAACTCTTTTTCCGAAGGTAA
CTGGCTTCAGCAGAGCGCAGATACCAAATACTGTTCTTCTAGTGTAGCCGTAGTTAGGCCACCACTTCAA
GAACTCTGTAGCACCGCCTACATACCTCGCTCTGCTAATCCTGTTACCAGTGGCTGCTGCCAGTGGCGAT
AAGTCGTGTCTTACCGGGTTGGACTCAAGACGATAGTTACCGGATAAGGCGCAGCGGTCGGGCTGAACGG
GGGGTTCGTGCACACAGCCCAGCTTGGAGCGAACGACCTACACCGAACTGAGATACCTACAGCGTGAGCT
ATGAGAAAGCGCCACGCTTCCCGAAGGGAGAAAGGCGGACAGGTATCCGGTAAGCGGCAGGGTCGGAACA
GGAGAGCGCACGAGGGAGCTTCCAGGGGGAAACGCCTGGTATCTTTATAGTCCTGTCGGGTTTCGCCACC
TCTGACTTGAGCGTCGATTTTTGTGATGCTCGTCAGGGGGGCGGAGCCTATGGAAAAACGCCAGCAACGC
GGCCTTTTTACGGTTCCTGGCCTTTTGCTGGCCTTTTGCTCACATGTTCTTTCCTGCGTTATCCCCTGAT
TCTGTGGATAACCGTATTACCGCCTTTGAGTGAGCTGATACCGCTCGCCGCAGCCGAACG
